>Addgene plasmid #42024 | pmyc-GFP-TNRC6B-(997-1084) | depositor full sequence | sequence record 56807 | pmyc-GFP-TNRC6B-(997-1084) sequence 6379 bps
GACGGATCGGGAGATCTCCCGATCCCCTATGGTGCACTCTCAGTACAATCTGCTCTGATGCCGCATAGTT
AAGCCAGTATCTGCTCCCTGCTTGTGTGTTGGAGGTCGCTGAGTAGTGCGCGAGCAAAATTTAAGCTACA
ACAAGGCAAGGCTTGACCGACAATTGCATGAAGAATCTGCTTAGGGTTAGGCGTTTTGCGCTGCTTCGCG
ATGTACGGGCCAGATATACGCGTTGACATTGATTATTGACTAGTTATTAATAGTAATCAATTACGGGGTC
ATTAGTTCATAGCCCATATATGGAGTTCCGCGTTACATAACTTACGGTAAATGGCCCGCCTGGCTGACCG
CCCAACGACCCCCGCCCATTGACGTCAATAATGACGTATGTTCCCATAGTAACGCCAATAGGGACTTTCC
ATTGACGTCAATGGGTGGAGTATTTACGGTAAACTGCCCACTTGGCAGTACATCAAGTGTATCATATGCC
AAGTACGCCCCCTATTGACGTCAATGACGGTAAATGGCCCGCCTGGCATTATGCCCAGTACATGACCTTA
TGGGACTTTCCTACTTGGCAGTACATCTACGTATTAGTCATCGCTATTACCATGGTGATGCGGTTTTGGC
AGTACATCAATGGGCGTGGATAGCGGTTTGACTCACGGGGATTTCCAAGTCTCCACCCCATTGACGTCAA
TGGGAGTTTGTTTTGGCACCAAAATCAACGGGACTTTCCAAAATGTCGTAACAACTCCGCCCCATTGACG
CAAATGGGCGGTAGGCGTGTACGGTGGGAGGTCTATATAAGCAGAGCTCTCTGGCTAACTAGAGAACCCA
CTGCTTACTGGCTTATCGAAATTAATACGACTCACTATAGGGAGACCCAAGCTGGCTAGCCCACCAATGG
AACAAAAACTCATCTCAGAAGAGGATCTGTCCGGCGGCATGGTGAGCAAGGGCGAGGAGCTGTTCACCGG
GGTGGTGCCCATCCTGGTCGAGCTGGACGGCGACGTAAACGGCCACAAGTTCAGCGTGTCCGGCGAGGGC
GAGGGCGATGCCACCTACGGCAAGCTGACCCTGAAGTTCATCTGCACCACCGGCAAGCTGCCCGTGCCCT
GGCCCACCCTCGTGACCACCCTGACCTACGGCGTGCAGTGCTTCAGCCGCTACCCCGACCACATGAAGCA
GCACGACTTCTTCAAGTCCGCCATGCCCGAAGGCTACGTCCAGGAGCGCACCATCTTCTTCAAGGACGAC
GGCAACTACAAGACCCGCGCCGAGGTGAAGTTCGAGGGCGACACCCTGGTGAACCGCATCGAGCTGAAGG
GCATCGACTTCAAGGAGGACGGCAACATCCTGGGGCACAAGCTGGAGTACAACTACAACAGCCACAACGT
CTATATCATGGCCGACAAGCAGAAGAACGGCATCAAGGTGAACTTCAAGATCCGCCACAACATCGAGGAC
GGCAGCGTGCAGCTCGCCGACCACTACCAGCAGAACACCCCCATCGGCGACGGCCCCGTGCTGCTGCCCG
ACAACCACTACCTGAGCACCCAGTCCGCCCTGAGCAAAGACCCCAACGAGAAGCGCGATCACATGGTCCT
GCTGGAGTTCGTGACCGCCGCCGGGATCACTCTCGGCATGGACGAGCTGTACAAGAAGCTTCTCAAAGGA
GGAAACAATGATTCATGGATGAATCCTCTTGCCAAACAGTTTTCAAATATGGGATTGCTGAGTCAGACTG
AAGATAATCCAAGCAGCAAAATGGATTTGTCTGTAGGAAGCCTTTCAGATAAAAAATTTGATGTGGACAA
GCGAGCGATGAATCTCGGGGATTTTAATGATATCATGAGGAAGGATCGATCTGGGTTCCGTCCACCTAAT
TCCAAAGACATGGGAACCACAGATAGTGGGCCTTATTTTGAGAAGGGCTGATCTAGAGGGCCCGTTTAAA
CCCGCTGATCAGCCTCGACTGTGCCTTCTAGTTGCCAGCCATCTGTTGTTTGCCCCTCCCCCGTGCCTTC
CTTGACCCTGGAAGGTGCCACTCCCACTGTCCTTTCCTAATAAAATGAGGAAATTGCATCGCATTGTCTG
AGTAGGTGTCATTCTATTCTGGGGGGTGGGGTGGGGCAGGACAGCAAGGGGGAGGATTGGGAAGACAATA
GCAGGCATGCTGGGGATGCGGTGGGCTCTATGGCTTCTGAGGCGGAAAGAACCAGCTGGGGCTCTAGGGG
GTATCCCC
[124 nt withheld, positions 2249-2372]
C
[91 nt withheld, positions 2374-2464]
A
[49 nt withheld, positions 2466-2514]
CCTTTGACGTTGGAGTCCACGTTCTTT
[37 nt withheld, positions 2542-2578]
ACCCTATCTCGGTCTATTCTTTTGATTTATAAGGGATTTTGCCGATTTCGGCCTATTGGTTAAAAAATGA
GCTGATTTAACAAAAATTTAACGCGAATTAATTCTGTGGAATGTGTGTCAGTTAGGGTGTGGAAAGTCCC
CAGGCTCCCCAGCAGGCAGAAGTATGCAAAGCATGCATCTCAATTAGTCAGCAACCAGGTGTGGAAAGTC
CCCAGGCTCCCCAGCAGGCAGAAGTATGCAAAGCATGCATCTCAATTAGTCAGCAACCATAGTCCCGCCC
CTAACTCCGCCCATCCCGCCCCTAACTCCGCCCAGTTCCGCCCATTCTCCGCCCCATGGCTGACTAATTT
TTTTTATTTATGCAGAGGCCGAGGCCGCCTCTGCCTCTGAGCTATTCCAGAAGTAGTGAGGAGGCTTTTT
TGGAGGCCTAGGCTTTTGCAAAAAGCTCCCGGGAGCTTGTATATCCATTTTCGGATCTGATCAAGAGACA
GGATGAGGATCGTTTCGCATGATTGAACAAGATGGATTGCACGCAGGTTCTCCGGCCGCTTGGGTGGAGA
GGCTATTCGGCTATGACTGGGCACAACAGACAATCGGCTGCTCTGATGCCGCCGTGTTCCGGCTGTCAGC
GCAGGGGCGCCCGGTTCTTTTTGTCAAGACCGACCTGTCCGGTGCCCTGAATGAACTGCAGGACGAGGCA
GCGCGGCTATCGTGGCTGGCCACGACGGGCGTTCCTTGCGCAGCTGTGCTCGACGTTGTCACTGAAGCGG
GAAGGGACTGGCTGCTATTGGGCGAAGTGCCGGGGCAGGATCTCCTGTCATCTCACCTTGCTCCTGCCGA
GAAAGTATCCATCATGGCTGATGCAATGCGGCGGCTGCATACGCTTGATCCGGCTACCTGCCCATTCGAC
CACCAAGCGAAACATCGCATCGAGCGAGCACGTACTCGGATGGAAGCCGGTCTTGTCGATCAGGATGATC
TGGACGAAGAGCATCAGGGGCTCGCGCCAGCCGAACTGTTCGCCAGGCTCAAGGCGCGCATGCCCGACGG
CGAGGATCTCGTCGTGACCCATGGCGATGCCTGCTTGCCGAATATCATGGTGGAAAATGGCCGCTTTTCT
GGATTCATCGACTGTGGCCGGCTGGGTGTGGCGGACCGCTATCAGGACATAGCGTTGGCTACCCGTGATA
TTGCTGAAGAGCTTGGCGGCGAATGGGCTGACCGCTTCCTCGTGCTTTACGGTATCGCCGCTCCCGATTC
GCAGCGCATCGCCTTCTATCGCCTTCTTGACGAGTTCTTCTGAGCGGGACTCTGGGGTTCGAAATGACCG
ACCAAGCGACGCCCAACCTGCCATCACGAGATTTCGATTCCACCGCCGCCTTCTATGAAAGGTTGGGCTT
CGGAATCGTTTTCCGGGACGCCGGCTGGATGATCCTCCAGCGCGGGGATCTCATGCTGGAGTTCTTCGCC
CACCCCAACTTGTTTATTGCAGCTTATAATGGTTACAAATAAAGCAATAGCATCACAAATTTCACAAATA
AAGCATTTTTTTCACTGCATTCTAGTTGTGGTTTGTCCAAACTCATCAATGTATCTTATCATGTCTGTAT
ACCGTCGACCTCTAGCTAGAGCTTGGCGTAATCATGGTCATAGCTGTTTCCTGTGTGAAATTGTTATCCG
CTCACAATTCCACACAACATACGAGCCGGAAGCATAAAGTGTAAAGCCTGGGGTGCCTAATGAGTGAGCT
AACTCACATTAATTGCGTTGCGCTCACTGCCCGCTTTCCAGTCGGGAAACCTGTCGTGCCAGCTGCATTA
ATGAATCGGCCAACGCGCGGGGAGAGGCGGTTTGCGTATTGGGCGCTCTTCCGCTTCCTCGCTCACTGAC
TCGCTGCGCTCGGTCGTTCGGCTGCGGCGAGCGGTATCAGCTCACTCAAAGGCGGTAATACGGTTATCCA
CAGAATCAGGGGATAACGCAGGAAAGAACATGTGAGCAAAAGGCCAGCAAAAGGCCAGGAACCGTAAAAA
GGCCGCGTTGCTGGCGTTTTTCCATAGGCTCCGCCCCCCTGACGAGCATCACAAAAATCGACGCTCAAGT
CAGAGGTGGCGAAACCCGACAGGACTATAAAGATACCAGGCGTTTCCCCCTGGAAGCTCCCTCGTGCGCT
CTCCTGTTCCGACCCTGCCGCTTACCGGATACCTGTCCGCCTTTCTCCCTTCGGGAAGCGTGGCGCTTTC
TCATAGCTCACGCTGTAGGTATCTCAGTTCGGTGTAGGTCGTTCGCTCCAAGCTGGGCTGTGTGCACGAA
CCCCCCGTTCAGCCCGACCGCTGCGCCTTATCCGGTAACTATCGTCTTGAGTCCAACCCGGTAAGACACG
ACTTATCGCCACTGGCAGCAGCCACTGGTAACAGGATTAGCAGAGCGAGGTATGTAGGCGGTGCTACAGA
GTTCTTGAAGTGGTGGCCTAACTACGGCTACACTAGAAGAACAGTATTTGGTATCTGCGCTCTGCTGAAG
CCAGTTACCTTCGGAAAAAGAGTTGGTAGCTCTTGATCCGGCAAACAAACCACCGCTGGTAGCGGTTTTT
TTGTTTGCAAGCAGCAGATTACGCGCAGAAAAAAAGGATCTCAAGAAGATCCTTTGATCTTTTCTACGGG
GTCTGACGCTCAGTGGAACGAAAACTCACGTTAAGGGATTTTGGTCATGAGATTATCAAAAAGGATCTTC
ACCTAGATCCTTTTAAATTAAAAATGAAGTTTTAAATCAATCTAAAGTATATATGAGTAAACTTGGTCTG
ACAGTTACCAATGCTTAATCAGTGAGGCACCTATCTCAGCGATCTGTCTATTTCGTTCATCCATAGTTGC
CTGACTCCCCGTCGTGTAGATAACTACGATACGGGAGGGCTTACCATCTGGCCCCAGTGCTGCAATGATA
CCGCGAGACCCACGCTCACCGGCTCCAGATTTATCAGCAATAAACCAGCCAGCCGGAAGGGCCGAGCGCA
GAAGTGGTCCTGCAACTTTATCCGCCTCCATCCAGTCTATTAATTGTTGCCGGGAAGCTAGAGTAAGTAG
TTCGCCAGTTAATAGTTTGCGCAACGTTGTTGCCATTGCTACAGGCATCGTGGTGTCACGCTCGTCGTTT
GGTATGGCTTCATTCAGCTCCGGTTCCCAACGATCAAGGCGAGTTACATGATCCCCCATGTTGTGCAAAA
AAGCGGTTAGCTCCTTCGGTCCTCCGATCGTTGTCAGAAGTAAGTTGGCCGCAGTGTTATCACTCATGGT
TATGGCAGCACTGCATAATTCTCTTACTGTCATGCCATCCGTAAGATGCTTTTCTGTGACTGGTGAGTAC
TCAACCAAGTCATTCTGAGAATAGTGTATGCGGCGACCGAGTTGCTCTTGCCCGGCGTCAATACGGGATA
ATACCGCGCCACATAGCAGAACTTTAAAAGTGCTCATCATTGGAAAACGTTCTTCGGGGCGAAAACTCTC
AAGGATCTTACCGCTGTTGAGATCCAGTTCGATGTAACCCACTCGTGCACCCAACTGATCTTCAGCATCT
TTTACTTTCACCAGCGTTTCTGGGTGAGCAAAAACAGGAAGGCAAAATGCCGCAAAAAAGGGAATAAGGG
CGACACGGAAATGTTGAATACTCATACTCTTCCTTTTTCAATATTATTGAAGCATTTATCAGGGTTATTG
TCTCATGAGCGGATACATATTTGAATGTATTTAGAAAAATAAACAAATAGGGGTTCCGCGCACATTTCCC
CGAAAAGTGCCACCTGACGTC
Features (pLannotate 1.2.2; 21 found; start..end, strand, type, name):
     28..80      -  misc_feature   bom (fragment): basis of mobility region from pBR322
    235..614     +  enhancer       CMV enhancer: human cytomegalovirus immediate early enhancer
    615..818     +  promoter       CMV promoter: human cytomegalovirus (CMV) immediate early promoter
    814..847     +  LTR            5' LTR (truncated) (fragment): truncated 5' long terminal repeat (LTR) from HIV-1
    863..881     +  promoter       T7 promoter: promoter for bacteriophage T7 RNA polymerase
    949..1665    +  CDS            EGFP: EGFP is a basic (constitutively fluorescent) green fluorescent protein published in 1996, derived from Aequorea victoria. It is reported to be a rapidly-maturing weak dimer with moderate acid sensitivity.
   1672..1950    +  CDS            Tnrc6b (fragment): TNR6B_MOUSE - Also known as Kiaa1093. Experimental evidence at protein level: Swiss-Prot protein existence level 1. Plays a role in RNA-mediated gene silencing by both micro- RNAs (miRNAs) and short interfering RNAs (siRNAs). Required for miRNA- dependent translational repression and siRNA-dependent endonucleolytic cleavage of complementary mRNAs by argonaute family proteins. As scaffolding protein associates with argonaute proteins bound to partially complementary mRNAs and simultaneously can recruit CCR4-NOT and PAN deadenylase complexes. From Mus musculus (Mouse).
   1979..2203    +  polyA_signal   bGH poly(A) signal: bovine growth hormone polyadenylation signal
   2207..2228    +  promoter       SV40 promoter (fragment): SV40 enhancer and early promoter
   2249..2677    +  rep_origin     f1 ori (sequence partly withheld): f1 bacteriophage origin of replication; arrow indicates direction of (+) strand synthesis
   2691..3020    +  promoter       SV40 promoter: SV40 enhancer and early promoter
   3087..3878    +  CDS            neo: KKA2_KLEPN - Also known as kan, nptII. Experimental evidence at protein level: Swiss-Prot protein existence level 1. Resistance to kanamycin, neomycin, paromomycin, ribostamycin, butirosin and gentamicin B. From Klebsiella pneumoniae.
   3902..4060    +  CDS            ble (fragment): BLE_KLEPN - Experimental evidence at protein level: Swiss-Prot protein existence level 1. Binding protein with a strong affinity to the bleomycin family of antibiotics. Binds to CL990; an antimitotic-antibiotic compound. From Klebsiella pneumoniae.
   4055..4176    +  polyA_signal   SV40 poly(A) signal: SV40 polyadenylation signal
   4249..4265    -  protein_bind   lac operator: The lac repressor binds to the lac operator to inhibit transcription in E. coli. This inhibition can be relieved by adding lactose or isopropyl-β-D-thiogalactopyranoside (IPTG). lac repressor encoded by lacI
   4273..4303    -  promoter       lac promoter: promoter for the E. coli lac operon
   4318..4339    -  protein_bind   CAP binding site: CAP binding activates transcription in the presence of cAMP. E. coli catabolite activator protein
   4352..4444    -  CDS            lacI (fragment): lac repressor; lacI; The lac repressor binds to the lac operator to inhibit transcription in E. coli. This inhibition can be relieved by adding lactose or isopropyl-β-D-thiogalactopyranoside (IPTG).
   4627..5212    -  rep_origin     ori: high-copy-number ColE1/pMB1/pBR322/pUC origin of replication
   5383..6243    -  CDS            AmpR: β-lactamase; bla; confers resistance to ampicillin, carbenicillin, and related antibiotics
   6244..6348    -  promoter       AmpR promoter: bla
