[The description below was written by a language model from this plasmid's Addgene catalogue record and pLannotate feature annotations shown in this document.]
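Description:
pmyc-GFP-TNRC6B-(997-1084) is a 6,379 bp mammalian expression plasmid built on the pcDNA3.1 backbone. It carries a short fragment of human TNRC6B, amino acids 997–1084, fused at its N-terminus to a Myc epitope and EGFP. In bacteria it is maintained at high copy through a ColE1/pUC-type origin and selected with ampicillin via the β-lactamase gene. An f1 origin is also present, a standard backbone element that allows single-stranded DNA production. For mammalian cells, an SV40 early promoter drives the neomycin phosphotransferase gene, followed by an SV40 polyadenylation signal, so stable transfectants can be selected with G418.

The expression cassette uses the human cytomegalovirus immediate-early enhancer and promoter, with a T7 promoter just downstream that could support in vitro transcription. The EGFP coding sequence is followed directly by the roughly 280 bp TNRC6B segment, and the transcript ends at the bovine growth hormone polyadenylation signal. The Myc tag listed in the catalogue is not annotated in the feature table; the gap between the T7 promoter and EGFP could hold it. The automated annotation matched the insert to the mouse Tnrc6b protein entry, whereas the catalogue records the species as human. This probably reflects sequence similarity between the orthologues.

TNRC6B is a GW182-family scaffold that associates with Argonaute proteins in microRNA- and siRNA-mediated silencing. The associated publication concerns the related protein TNRC6A as a navigator of Argonaute in nuclear microRNA silencing. A fluorescent, epitope-tagged fragment like this one suits tracking of subcellular localisation or detection of the defined region in transfected cells. The record does not state which functional motif residues 997–1084 were chosen to test.
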