Addgene plasmid #42024: pmyc-GFP-TNRC6B-(997-1084)
Depositing lab: Kumiko Ui-Tei. Depositing organization: The University of Tokyo. Publication: Human TNRC6A is an Argonaute-navigator protein for microRNA-mediated gene silencing in the nucleus. Nishi K, Nishi A, Nagasawa T, Ui-Tei K. RNA. 2013 Jan;19(1):17-35. doi: 10.1261/rna.034769.112. Epub 2012 Nov 13. PubMed 23150874.
Backbone
  Vector backbone: pcDNA3.1
  Backbone size w/o insert (bp): 5338
  Total vector size (bp): 6379
  Vector type: Mammalian Expression
  Selectable markers: Neomycin (select with G418)
Growth in bacteria
  Bacterial resistance: Ampicillin, 100 μg/mL
  Growth temperature: 37°C
  Growth strain: DH5alpha
  Copy number: High Copy
Gene/Insert
  Gene/Insert name: TNRC6B
  Species: H. sapiens (human)
  Mutation: contain aa997-1084
  GenBank ID: NP_055903
  Entrez Gene: TNRC6B (a.k.a. GDSBA)
  Promoter: CMV
  Tag / fusion protein: Myc (N terminal on insert); EGFP (N terminal on insert)
  Cloning method: Restriction Enzyme; 5′ cloning site NheI (not destroyed); 3′ cloning site XbaI (not destroyed)
  Sequencing primers: 5′ CGCAAATGGGCGGTAGGCGTG
Terms and licenses: Academic/Nonprofit Terms; Industry Terms: Not Available to Industry
How to cite: pmyc-GFP-TNRC6B-(997-1084) was a gift from Kumiko Ui-Tei (Addgene plasmid # 42024 ; http://n2t.net/addgene:42024 ; RRID:Addgene_42024)
