>Addgene plasmid #42024 | pmyc-GFP-TNRC6B-(997-1084) | addgene partial sequence | sequence record 59553 | EGFP_C
GACGAGCTGTACAAGTCCGGCGGCAAGCTTCTCAAAGGAGGAAACAATGATTCATGGATGAATCCTCTTG
CCAAACAGTTTTCAAATATGGGATTGCTGAGTCAGACTGAAGATAATCCAAGCAGCAAAATGGATTTGTC
TGTAGGAAGCCTTTCAGATAAAAAATTTGATGTGGACAAGCGAGCGATGAATCTCGGGGATTTTAATGAT
ATCATGAGGAAGGATCGATCTGGGTTCCGTCCACCTAATTCCAAAGACATGGGAACCACAGATAGTGGGC
CTTATTTTGAGAAGGGCTGATCTAGAGGGCCCGTTTAAACCCGCTGATCAGCCTCGACTGTGCCTTCTAG
TTGCCAGCCATCTGTTGTTTGCCCCTCCCCCGTGCCTTCCTTGACCCTGGAAGGTGCCACTCCCACTGTC
CTTTCCTAATAAAATGAGGAAATTGCATCGCATTGTCTGAGTAGGTGTCATTCTATTCTGGGGGGTGGGG
TGGGGCAGGACAGCAAGGGGGAGGATTGGGAAGACAATAGCAGGCATGCTGGGGATGCGGTGGGCTCTAT
GGCTTCTGAGGCGGAAAGAACCAGCTGGGGCTCTAGGGGGTATCCCC
[124 nt withheld, positions 608-731]
C
[91 nt withheld, positions 733-823]
A
[49 nt withheld, positions 825-873]
CCTTTGACGTTGGAGTCCACGTTCTTTAATAGTGGACTCTTGTTCCAAACTGGA
