>Addgene plasmid #42024 | pmyc-GFP-TNRC6B-(997-1084) | addgene partial sequence | sequence record 59886 | CMV-F 5'-CGCAAATGGGCGGTAGGCGTG-3'
AGCAGAGCTCTCTGGCTAACTAGAGAACCCACTGCTTACTGGCTTATCGAAATTAATACGACTCACTATA
GGGAGACCCAAGCTGGCTAGCCCACCATGGAACAAAAACTCATCTCAGAAGAGGATCTGTCCGGCGGCAT
GGTGAGCAAGGGCGAGGAGCTGTTCACCGGGGTGGTGCCCATCCTGGTCGAGCTGGACGGCGACGTAAAC
GGCCACAAGTTCAGCGTGTCCGGCGAGGGCGAGGGCGATGCCACCTACGGCAAGCTGACCCTGAAGTTCA
TCTGCACCACCGGCAAGCTGCCCGTGCCCTGGCCCACCCTCGTGACCACCCTGACCTACGGCGTGCAGTG
CTTCAGCCGCTACCCCGACCACATGAAGCAGCACGACTTCTTCAAGTCCGCCATGCCCGAAGGCTACGTC
CAGGAGCGCACCATCTTCTTCAAGGACGACGGCAACTACAAGACCCGCGCCGAGGTGAAGTTCGAGGGCG
ACACCCTGGTGAACCGCATCGAGCTGAAGGGCATCGACTTCAAGGAGGACGGCAACATCCTGGGGCACAA
GCTGGAGTACAACTACAACAGCCACAACGTCTATATCATGGCCGACAAGCAGAAGAACGGCATCAAGGTG
AACTTCAAGATCCGCCACAACATCGAGGACGGCAGCGTGCAGCTCGCCGACCACTACCAGCAGAACACCC
CCATCGGCGACGGCCCCGTGCTGCTGCCCGACAACCACTACCTGAGCACCCAGTCCGCCCTGAGCAAAGA
CCCCAACGAGAAGCGCGATCACATGGTCCTGCTGGAGTTCGTGACCGCCGCCGGGATCACTCTCGGCATG
GACGAGCTGTACAAGTCCGGCGGCAAGCTTCTCAAAGGAGGAAACAATGATTCATGGATGAATCCTCTTG
CCAAACAGTTTTCAAATATGGGATTGCTGAGTCAGACTGAAGATAATCCAAGCAGCAAAATGGA
